Addgene plasmid #47630: Danio rerio cryaa V62T
Purpose: Recombinant protein production
Depositing lab: Mason Posner. Depositing organization: Ashland University. Publication: Functional validation of hydrophobic adaptation to physiological temperature in the small heat shock protein alphaA-crystallin. Posner M, Kiss AJ, Skiba J, Drossman A, Dolinska MB, Hejtmancik JF, Sergeev YV. PLoS One. 2012;7(3):e34438. doi: 10.1371/journal.pone.0034438. Epub 2012 Mar 29. PubMed 22479631.
Backbone
  Vector backbone: pET-20b(+)
  Backbone manufacturer: Novagen
  Backbone size w/o insert (bp): 3716
  Total vector size (bp): 4150
  Vector type: Bacterial Expression
Growth in bacteria
  Bacterial resistance: Ampicillin, 100 μg/mL
  Growth temperature: 37°C
  Growth strain: BL21(DE3)
  Copy number: Unknown
Gene/Insert
  Gene/Insert name: Alpha A-crystallin (alt name: cryaa)
  Species: D. rerio (zebrafish)
  Insert size (bp): 522
  Mutation: Changed Valine 62 to Threonine
  GenBank ID: BC164886.1
  Entrez Gene: cryaa (a.k.a. wu:fc06h04, zgc:92036)
  Promoter: T7
  Cloning method: Restriction Enzyme; 5′ cloning site Nde I (not destroyed); 3′ cloning site BamH1 (not destroyed)
  Sequencing primers: 5′ T7 promoter; 3′ T7 terminator
Terms and licenses: Academic/Nonprofit Terms; Industry Terms: Not Available to Industry
How to cite: Danio rerio cryaa V62T was a gift from Mason Posner (Addgene plasmid # 47630 ; http://n2t.net/addgene:47630 ; RRID:Addgene_47630)
