[The description below was written by a language model from this plasmid's Addgene catalogue record and pLannotate feature annotations shown in this document.]
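Description:
Danio rerio cryaa V62T is a bacterial expression plasmid built on the Novagen pET-20b(+) backbone for producing a mutant zebrafish alphaA-crystallin as recombinant protein in E. coli. The roughly 4.15 kb plasmid is selected with ampicillin through the bla (β-lactamase) gene and its own promoter. It replicates from a pBR322/ColE1-type origin, and the annotation also finds the neighbouring bom and rop elements. An f1 phage origin is present as well, which in principle allows single-stranded DNA to be rescued. The catalogue lists the copy number as unknown and gives BL21(DE3) as the growth strain, a host that supplies the T7 RNA polymerase needed for expression.

The insert is the 522 bp coding sequence of cryaa, which encodes the lens small heat shock protein alphaA-crystallin, with valine 62 changed to threonine. It was cloned between NdeI and BamHI sites, both of which are retained. This places the open reading frame just downstream of the T7 promoter and the T7 gene 10 ribosome binding site, with the T7 terminator at the far end of the cassette. The automated annotation labels the coding region by its similarity to bovine CRYAA, but the catalogue identifies the gene as zebrafish. A backbone-derived His-tag sequence lies downstream of the insert, separated from the annotated crystallin coding region by a gap. The record does not state whether the tag is fused to the protein, and the short "SET1" fragment call is probably just vector sequence next to the terminator. The associated publication examines hydrophobic adaptation of alphaA-crystallin to physiological temperature, so this point mutant is most likely used to purify protein for comparing chaperone function and stability with wild type.
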