Features (pLannotate 1.2.2; 13 found; start..end, strand, type, name):
     12..467     +  rep_origin     f1 ori (sequence partly withheld): f1 bacteriophage origin of replication; arrow indicates direction of (+) strand synthesis
    494..598     +  promoter       AmpR promoter: bla
    599..1459    +  CDS            AmpR: β-lactamase; bla; confers resistance to ampicillin, carbenicillin, and related antibiotics
   1630..2218    +  rep_origin     ori: high-copy-number ColE1/pMB1/pBR322/pUC origin of replication
   2404..2546    -  misc_feature   bom: basis of mobility region from pBR322
   2648..2839    -  CDS            rop: Rop protein, which maintains plasmids at low copy number; rop
   2856..3236    +  CDS            YPB1_ECOLX: Protein predicted: Swiss-Prot protein existence level 4. From Escherichia coli.
   3348..3366    +  promoter       T7 promoter: promoter for bacteriophage T7 RNA polymerase
   3398..3420    +  RBS            RBS: efficient ribosome binding site from bacteriophage T7 gene 10 (Olins and Rangwala, 1989)
   3428..3946    +  CDS            CRYAA: CRYAA_BOVIN - Also known as CRYA1. Experimental evidence at protein level: Swiss-Prot protein existence level 1. Contributes to the transparency and refractive index of the lens (By similarity). Acts as a chaperone, preventing aggregation of various proteins under a wide range of stress conditions (PubMed:20440841). Required for the correct formation of lens intermediate filaments as part of a complex composed of BFSP1, BFSP2 and CRYAA (By similarity). From Bos taurus (Bovine).
   3996..4013    +  CDS            9xHis (fragment): 9xHis affinity tag
   4023..4072    +  CDS            SET1 (fragment): solubility-enhancement tag derived from T7 phage gene 10B
   4080..4127    +  terminator     T7 terminator: transcription terminator for bacteriophage T7 RNA polymerase
>Addgene plasmid #47630 | Danio rerio cryaa V62T | depositor full sequence | sequence record 67970 | Danio rerio cryaa V62T sequence 4152 bps
TGGCGAATGGG
[124 nt withheld, positions 12-135]
C
[91 nt withheld, positions 137-227]
A
[49 nt withheld, positions 229-277]
CCTTTGACGTTGGAGTCCACGTTCTTT
[37 nt withheld, positions 305-341]
ACCCTATCTCGGTCTATTCTTTTGATTTATAAGGGATTTTGCCGATTTCGGCCTATTGGTTAAAAAATGA
GCTGATTTAACAAAAATTTAACGCGAATTTTAACAAAATATTAACGTTTACAATTTCAGGTGGCACTTTT
CGGGGAAATGTGCGCGGAACCCCTATTTGTTTATTTTTCTAAATACATTCAAATATGTATCCGCTCATGA
GACAATAACCCTGATAAATGCTTCAATAATATTGAAAAAGGAAGAGTATGAGTATTCAACATTTCCGTGT
CGCCCTTATTCCCTTTTTTGCGGCATTTTGCCTTCCTGTTTTTGCTCACCCAGAAACGCTGGTGAAAGTA
AAAGATGCTGAAGATCAGTTGGGTGCACGAGTGGGTTACATCGAACTGGATCTCAACAGCGGTAAGATCC
TTGAGAGTTTTCGCCCCGAAGAACGTTTTCCAATGATGAGCACTTTTAAAGTTCTGCTATGTGGCGCGGT
ATTATCCCGTATTGACGCCGGGCAAGAGCAACTCGGTCGCCGCATACACTATTCTCAGAATGACTTGGTT
GAGTACTCACCAGTCACAGAAAAGCATCTTACGGATGGCATGACAGTAAGAGAATTATGCAGTGCTGCCA
TAACCATGAGTGATAACACTGCGGCCAACTTACTTCTGACAACGATCGGAGGACCGAAGGAGCTAACCGC
TTTTTTGCACAACATGGGGGATCATGTAACTCGCCTTGATCGTTGGGAACCGGAGCTGAATGAAGCCATA
CCAAACGACGAGCGTGACACCACGATGCCTGCAGCAATGGCAACAACGTTGCGCAAACTATTAACTGGCG
AACTACTTACTCTAGCTTCCCGGCAACAATTAATAGACTGGATGGAGGCGGATAAAGTTGCAGGACCACT
TCTGCGCTCGGCCCTTCCGGCTGGCTGGTTTATTGCTGATAAATCTGGAGCCGGTGAGCGTGGGTCTCGC
GGTATCATTGCAGCACTGGGGCCAGATGGTAAGCCCTCCCGTATCGTAGTTATCTACACGACGGGGAGTC
AGGCAACTATGGATGAACGAAATAGACAGATCGCTGAGATAGGTGCCTCACTGATTAAGCATTGGTAACT
GTCAGACCAAGTTTACTCATATATACTTTAGATTGATTTAAAACTTCATTTTTAATTTAAAAGGATCTAG
GTGAAGATCCTTTTTGATAATCTCATGACCAAAATCCCTTAACGTGAGTTTTCGTTCCACTGAGCGTCAG
ACCCCGTAGAAAAGATCAAAGGATCTTCTTGAGATCCTTTTTTTCTGCGCGTAATCTGCTGCTTGCAAAC
AAAAAAACCACCGCTACCAGCGGTGGTTTGTTTGCCGGATCAAGAGCTACCAACTCTTTTTCCGAAGGTA
ACTGGCTTCAGCAGAGCGCAGATACCAAATACTGTCCTTCTAGTGTAGCCGTAGTTAGGCCACCACTTCA
AGAACTCTGTAGCACCGCCTACATACCTCGCTCTGCTAATCCTGTTACCAGTGGCTGCTGCCAGTGGCGA
TAAGTCGTGTCTTACCGGGTTGGACTCAAGACGATAGTTACCGGATAAGGCGCAGCGGTCGGGCTGAACG
GGGGGTTCGTGCACACAGCCCAGCTTGGAGCGAACGACCTACACCGAACTGAGATACCTACAGCGTGAGC
TATGAGAAAGCGCCACGCTTCCCGAAGGGAGAAAGGCGGACAGGTATCCGGTAAGCGGCAGGGTCGGAAC
AGGAGAGCGCACGAGGGAGCTTCCAGGGGGAAACGCCTGGTATCTTTATAGTCCTGTCGGGTTTCGCCAC
CTCTGACTTGAGCGTCGATTTTTGTGATGCTCGTCAGGGGGGCGGAGCCTATGGAAAAACGCCAGCAACG
CGGCCTTTTTACGGTTCCTGGCCTTTTGCTGGCCTTTTGCTCACATGTTCTTTCCTGCGTTATCCCCTGA
TTCTGTGGATAACCGTATTACCGCCTTTGAGTGAGCTGATACCGCTCGCCGCAGCCGAACGACCGAGCGC
AGCGAGTCAGTGAGCGAGGAAGCGGAAGAGCGCCTGATGCGGTATTTTCTCCTTACGCATCTGTGCGGTA
TTTCACACCGCATATATGGTGCACTCTCAGTACAATCTGCTCTGATGCCGCATAGTTAAGCCAGTATACA
CTCCGCTATCGCTACGTGACTGGGTCATGGCTGCGCCCCGACACCCGCCAACACCCGCTGACGCGCCCTG
ACGGGCTTGTCTGCTCCCGGCATCCGCTTACAGACAAGCTGTGACCGTCTCCGGGAGCTGCATGTGTCAG
AGGTTTTCACCGTCATCACCGAAACGCGCGAGGCAGCTGCGGTAAAGCTCATCAGCGTGGTCGTGAAGCG
ATTCACAGATGTCTGCCTGTTCATCCGCGTCCAGCTCGTTGAGTTTCTCCAGAAGCGTTAATGTCTGGCT
TCTGATAAAGCGGGCCATGTTAAGGGCGGTTTTTTCCTGTTTGGTCACTGATGCCTCCGTGTAAGGGGGA
TTTCTGTTCATGGGGGTAATGATACCGATGAAACGAGAGAGGATGCTCACGATACGGGTTACTGATGATG
AACATGCCCGGTTACTGGAACGTTGTGAGGGTAAACAACTGGCGGTATGGATGCGGCGGGACCAGAGAAA
AATCACTCAGGGTCAATGCCAGCGCTTCGTTAATACAGATGTAGGTGTTCCACAGGGTAGCCAGCAGCAT
CCTGCGATGCAGATCCGGAACATAATGGTGCAGGGCGCTGACTTCCGCGTTTCCAGACTTTACGAAACAC
GGAAACCGAAGACCATTCATGTTGTTGCTCAGGTCGCAGACGTTTTGCAGCAGCAGTCGCTTCACGTTCG
CTCGCGTATCGGTGATTCATTCTGCTAACCAGTAAGGCAACCCCGCCAGCCTAGCCGGGTCCTCAACGAC
AGGAGCACGATCATGCGCACCCGTGGCCAGGACCCAACGCTGCCCGAGATCTCGATCCCGCGAAATTAAT
ACGACTCACTATAGGGAGACCACAACGGTTTCCCTCTAGAAATAATTTTGTTTAACTTTAAGAAGGAGAT
ATACATATGGATATTGCGATCCAACACCCTTGGTTCAGACGCACACTGGGCTACCCCACCCGACTCTTTG
ATCAGTTCTTTGGAGAAGGCCTGTTCGATTATGACCTATTCCCCTTCACCACTTCAACTGTCAGCCCTTA
CTATCGACACTCACTCTTCCGCAACATCCTGGACTCCTCCAACTCGGGTACCTCTGAGGTGAGGTCTGAC
AGAGAAAAATTTACAGTTTATCTGGATGTGAAACATTTCTCTCCTGATGAGCTCAGTGTCAAGGTGACAG
ATGACTATGTGGAGATCCAGGGCAAGCATGGAGAAAGACAGGATGATCATGGCTACATCTCCCGTGAGTT
CCATCGTCGCTACCGCCTGCCTTCCAATGTGGACCAGTCTGCCATCACCTGCACACTGTCTGCTGATGGC
CTGCTCACTCTTTGTGGACCCAAGACAAGTGGCATAGATGCTGGCCGTGGAGATCGCACCATCCCTGTTA
CCCGCGAGGACAAGAGCAACTCAGGCTCTTCCTCCTAGGGATCCGAATTCGAGCTCCGTCGACAAGCTTG
CGGCCGCACTCGAGCACCACCACCACCACCACTGAGATCCGGCTGCTAACAAAGCCCGAAAGGAAGCTGA
GTTGGCTGCTGCCACCGCTGAGCAATAACTAGCATAACCCCTTGGGGCCTCTAAACGGGTCTTGAGGGGT
TTTTTGCTGAAAGGAGGAACTATATCCGGAT
