>Addgene plasmid #47630 | Danio rerio cryaa V62T | addgene partial sequence | sequence record 72865 | T7 5'-TAATACGACTCACTATAGGG-3'
CTTTAAGAAGGAGATATACATATGGATATTGCGATCCAACACCCTTGGTTCAGACGCACACTGGGCTACC
CCACCCGACTCTTTGATCAGTTCTTTGGAGAAGGCCTGTTCGATTATGACCTATTCCCCTTCACCACTTC
AACTGTCAGCCCTTACTATCGACACTCACTCTTCCGCAACATCCTGGACTCCTCCAACTCGGGTACCTCT
GAGGTGAGGTCTGACAGAGAAAAATTTACAGTTTATCTGGATGTGAAACATTTCTCTCCTGATGAGCTCA
GTGTCAAGGTGACAGATGACTATGTGGAGATCCAGGGCAAGCATGGAGAAAGACAGGATGATCATGGCTA
CATCTCCCGTGAGTTCCATCGTCGCTACCGCCTGCCTTCCAATGTGGACCAGTCTGCCATCACCTGCACA
CTGTCTGCTGATGGCCTGCTCACTCTTTGTGGACCCAAGACAAGTGGCATAGATGCTGGCCGTGGAGATC
GCACCATCCCTGTTACCCGCGAGGACAAGAGCAACTCAGGCTCTTCCTCCTAGGGATCCGAATTCGAGCT
CCGTCGACAAGCTTGCGGCCGCACTCGAGCACCACCACCACCACCACTGAGATCCGGCTGCTAACAAAGC
CCGAAAGGAAGCTGAGTTGGCTGCTGCCACCGCTGAGCAATAACTAGCATAACCCCTTGGGGCCTCTAAA
CGGGTCTTGAGGGGTTTTTTGCTGAAAGGAGGAACTATATCCGGATTGGCGAATGGGACGCGCCCTGTAG
CGGCGCATTAA
